>Addgene plasmid #169243 | pNVLTv2-pvdIJD-Ptrc-base | addgene full sequence | sequence record 333401 | Addgene NGS Result
CATAGCTGTTTCCTGTGTGAAATTGCGTCAGCAGAATATGTGATACAGGATATATTCCGCTTCCTCGCTC
ACTGACTCGCTACGCTCGGTCGTTCGACTGCGGCGAGCGGAAATGGCTTACGAACGGGGCGGAGATTTCC
TGGAAGATGCCAGGAAGATACTTAACAGGGAAGTGAGAGGGCCGCGGCAAAGCCGTTTTTCCATAGGCTC
CGCCCCCCTGACAAGCATCACGAAATCTGACGCTCAAATCAGTGGTGGCGAAACCCGACAGGACTATAAA
GATACCAGGCGTTTCCCCCTGGCGGCTCCCTCGTGCGCTCTCCTGTTCCTGCCTTTCGGTTTACCGGTGT
CATTCCGCTGTTATGGCCGCGTTTGTCTCATTCCACGCCTGACACTCAGTTCCGGGTAGGCAGTTCGCTC
CAAGCTGGACTGTATGCACGAACCCCCCGTTCAGTCCGACCGCTGCGCCTTATCCGGTAACTATCGTCTT
GAGTCCAACCCGGAAAGACATGCAAAAGCACCACTGGCAGCAGCCACTGGTAATTGATTTAGAGGAGTTA
GTCTTGAAGTCATGCGCCGGTTAAGGCTAAACTGAAAGGACAAGTTTTGGTGACTGCGCTCCTCCAAGCC
AGTTACCTCGGTTCAAAGAGTTGGTAGCTCAGAGAACCTTCGAAAAACCGCCCTGCAAGGCGGTTTTTTC
GTTTTCAGAGCAAGAGATTACGCGCAGACCAAAACGATCTCAAGAAGATCATCTTATTAATCAGATAAAA
TATTTCTAGGCTCATGAGCCCGAAGTGGCGAGCCCGATCTTCCCCATCGGTGATGTCGGCGATATAGGCG
CCAGCAACCGCACCTGTGGCGCCGGTGATGCCGGCCACGATGCGTCCGGCGTAGAGGATCTGCTCATGTT
TGACAGCTTATCGCTCAGTGGAACGAAAACTCGCATGTATCCAACGGCGTCAGCCGGGCAGGATAGGTGA
AGTAGGCCCACCCGCGAGCGGGTGTTCCTTCTTCACTGTCCCTTATTCGCACCTGGCGGTGCTCAACGGG
AATCCTGCTCTGCGAGGCTGGCCGTAGTGCTTGGATTCTCACCAATATATAAAAATAGGCGTATCACGAG
GCCCTTTCGTCTCGCGCGTTTCGGTGATGACGGTGAAAACCTCTGAGATGAATGTCAGCTACTGGGCTAT
CTGGACAAGGGAAAACGCAAGCGCAAAGAGAAAGCAGGTAGCTTGCAGTGGGCTTACATGGCGATAGCTA
GACTGGGCGGTTTTATGGACAGCAAGCGAACCGGAATTGCCAGCTGGGGCGCCCTCTGGTAAGGTTGGGA
AGCCCTGCAAAGTAAACTGGATGGCTTTCTTGCCGCCAAGGATCTGATGGCGCAGGGGATCAAGATCTGA
TCAAGAGACAGGATGAGGATCGTTTCGCATGATTGAACAAGATGGATTGCACGCAGGTTCTCCGGCCGCT
TGGGTGGAGAGGCTATTCGGCTATGACTGGGCACAACAGACAATCGGCTGCTCTGATGCCGCCGTGTTCC
GGCTGTCAGCGCAGGGGCGCCCGGTTCTTTTTGTCAAGACCGACCTGTCCGGTGCCCTGAATGAACTGCA
GGACGAGGCAGCGCGGCTATCGTGGCTGGCCACGACGGGCGTTCCTTGCGCAGCTGTGCTCGACGTTGTC
ACTGAAGCGGGAAGGGACTGGCTGCTATTGGGCGAAGTGCCGGGGCAGGATCTCCTGTCATCTCACCTTG
CTCCTGCCGAGAAAGTATCCATCATGGCTGATGCAATGCGGCGGCTGCATACGCTTGATCCGGCTACCTG
CCCATTCGACCACCAAGCGAAACATCGCATCGAGCGAGCACGTACTCGGATGGAAGCCGGTCTTGTCGAT
CAGGATGATCTGGACGAAGAGCATCAGGGGCTCGCGCCAGCCGAACTGTTCGCCAGGCTCAAGGCGCGCA
TGCCCGACGGCGAGGATCTCGTCGTGACCCATGGCGATGCCTGCTTGCCGAATATCATGGTGGAAAATGG
CCGCTTTTCTGGATTCATCGACTGTGGCCGGCTGGGTGTGGCGGACCGCTATCAGGACATAGCGTTGGCT
ACCCGTGATATTGCTGAAGAGCTTGGCGGCGAATGGGCTGACCGCTTCCTCGTGCTTTACGGTATCGCCG
CTCCCGATTCGCAGCGCATCGCCTTCTATCGCCTTCTTGACGAGTTCTTCTGAGCGGGACTCTGGGGTTC
GAAATGACCGACCAAGCGACGCCCAACCTGTCATCACGAGATTTCGATTCCACCGCCGCCTTCTATGAAA
GGTTGGGCTTCGGAATCGTTTTCCGGGACGCCGGCTGGATGATCCTCCAGCGCGGGGATCTCATGCTGGA
GTTCTTCGCCCACCCCGGGCTCGATCCCCTCGCGAGTTGGTTCAGCTGCTGCCTGAGGCTGGACGACCTC
GCGGAGTTCTACCGGCAGTGCAAATCCGTCGGCATCCAGGAAACCAGCAGCGGCTATCCGCGCATCCATG
CCCCCGAACTGCAGGAGTGGGGAGGCACGATGGCCGCTTTGGTCCCGGATCCTCTAGAGTCGACCTGCAG
GCATGCAAGCTTGGCGTAATCAGCTGGACGTCTTTGACGAACTCAAGGCTATCGTCGATGGCCACCTCGA
CCAGTGCGGCGGGGTACTGCTGCGTGGTTTCGACGTGGGCGGAGTCACGGCCTTTCGCGAATTCGCCCAG
GCCTTCGGCCACCCGCTGCTCAACTACGAGTTCGGCTCGACGCCGCGCAGCAATGTTACCCAAGGGGTCT
ACACCTCCACGGAGTACCCCGCGCACCAGAGCATCCCGCTGCACAACGAGCAGGCCTACAGCCTCGACTG
GCCGATGCGGATTTGGTTCTACAGTGTGATCGCCGCTCAGACTGGCGGTGAAACGCCAATTGCCGACAGC
CGTGAAGTGTTCCGGCGCATGCCGGCCGACATACGCGAGCGCTTTGCCAGCAAGCGCCTGATGTATGTGC
GCAACTACGGCAATGGCCTTGATGTGAGTTGGGAGCAGGTGTTCAACACCGAGGACCGCAGCGTAGTGGA
GGCCTATTGCCGCGCGCACCACATCGACTGGGAATGGAAGGACGACGGTGAGCTGCGCACGCGCCAGGTC
TGCCAGGCCGTGGCCACGCACCCCTGGACGGGGGATCAGGTATGGTTCAATCAGGCCCACCTGTTCCATG
TCTCCAACCTACCGGCCGAGGTGCGCGAAAGCCTGCTGGAAATCGTCGACGAGGAAGACTTGCCGCGCAA
CGTCTACTACGGCGACGGCACACCGATCGAGAACGAAGTGCTCGAACGCATTCGCGCTGTGCTGGACGAT
TGCGCGATCAGTTTCCCCTGGCAGGAAAACGACGTGCTGATGCTCGACAACATGCTCGCGGCGCACGCCC
GGGCACCGTTCACCGGGCCACGCAAAGTGGTCGTGGCCATGGCTCAGGGGCACCGCGAAGCGGCGCTTTG
AGGCCACTGTGGCGAGTGCTTGCGGCTTGCCGCAGGCGCTCGCCAGCGCAGCGTCCGGGCATGGCGCTGC
CGCGTTAAATTCGCCCTCCCTCCGCTCGTTCTACTGGAAACGCTTTGGCCGCACGGCCGAGCTGCAGATC
AGTAAGGACCCCGAGCGACACCATCGAATTTACAGCTAGCTCAGTCCTAGGTATTATGCTAGCAAGAGAG
TCAATTCAGGGTGGTGAATGTGAAACCAGTAACGTTATACGATGTCGCAGAGTATGCCGGTGTCTCTTAT
CAGACCGTTTCCCGCGTGGTGAACCAGGCCAGCCACGTTTCTGCGAAAACGCGGGAAAAAGTGGAAGCGG
CGATGGCGGAGCTGAATTACATTCCCAACCGCGTGGCACAACAACTGGCGGGCAAACAGTCGTTGCTGAT
TGGCGTTGCCACCTCCAGTCTGGCCCTGCACGCGCCGTCGCAAATTGTCGCGGCGATTAAATCTCGCGCC
GATCAACTGGGTGCCAGCGTAGTGGTGTCGATGGTAGAACGAAGCGGCGTCGAAGCCTGTAAAGCGGCGG
TGCACAATCTTCTCGCGCAACGCGTCAGTGGGCTGATCATTAACTATCCGCTGGATGACCAGGATGCCAT
TGCTGTGGAAGCTGCCTGCACTAATGTTCCGGCGTTATTTCTTGATGTCTCTGACCAGACACCCATCAAC
AGTATTATTTTCTCCCATGAAGACGGTACGCGACTGGGCGTGGAGCATCTGGTCGCATTGGGTCACCAGC
AAATCGCGCTGTTAGCGGGCCCATTAAGTTCTGTCTCGGCGCGTCTGCGTCTGGCTGGCTGGCATAAATA
TCTCACTCGCAATCAAATTCAGCCGATAGCGGAACGGGAAGGCGACTGGAGTGCCATGTCCGGTTTTCAA
CAAACCATGCAAATGCTGAATGAGGGCATCGTTCCCACTGCGATGCTGGTTGCCAACGATCAGATGGCGC
TGGGCGCAATGCGCGCCATTACCGAGTCCGGGCTGCGCGTTGGTGCGGATATCTCGGTAGTGGGATACGA
CGATACCGAAGACAGCTCATGTTATATCCCGCCGTTAACCACCATCAAACAGGATTTTCGCCTGCTGGGG
CAAACCAGCGTGGACCGCTTGCTGCAACTCTCTCAGGGCCAGGCGGTGAAGGGCAATCAGCTGTTGCCCG
TCTCACTGGTGAAAAGAAAAACCACCCTGGCGCCCAATACGCAAACCGCCTCTCCCCGCGCGTTGGCCGA
TTCATTAATGCAGCTGGCACGACAGGTTTCCCGACTGGAAAGCGGGCAGTGAGCGCAACGCAATTAATGT
AAGTTAGCGCGAATTGATCTGGTTTGACAGCTTATCATCGACTGCACGGTGCACCAATGCTTCTGGCGTC
AGGCAGCCATCGGAAGCTGTGGTATGGCTGTGCAGGTCGTAAATCACTGCATAATTCGTGTCGCTCAAGG
CGCACTCCCGTTCTGGATAATGTTTTTTGCGCCGACATCATAACGGTTCTGGCAAATATTCTGAAATGAG
CTGTTGACAATTAATCATCCGGCTCGTATAATGTGTGGAATTGTGAGCGGATAACAATTTCAGGTACCCT
CGAGTAAGGATCTCCAGACGACGTACAAGCGCTGCTCGAACCCAACCTCACGCACGCCTGCTTCATTGAA
CTTTCATGAGCTTTCGGGGCCGCCAGCGCGGCCCCTCTGGAGAATCGAACGATGTCCCTGAACCCTGACC
TGGCGGCCTACCTGCAACTGGTGGAGGCCGGACGCAGCGCCGGCAAGGTGCTGCCCATGCATGCCCTGGC
GGCGGACGAGGCGCGCCGCCAGTTCGAAGAGTCCTCGGCGCTGATTGCGGGCAAGGCCGACGAGCCGGAC
TGCATCAGCGACCTTTCGTTGACCACCCGCGATGGCCATACCTTGCCGGTGCGCTTGTACCGCCCGCCGC
AGGCCGACCCTGCACTGGCCGGCGCGGCGCTGCTGTACCTGCATGGCGGCGGCTACGTGGTGGGCAGCCT
CGATTCGCATGACACGCTGTGCTGGAACCTGGCGCAGGATGCCGGGGTGCCGGTGATTGCCGTGGGCTAC
CGACTGGCGCCGCAGTGGCGTTTCCCGACAGCCAGTGACGATGCCCTGGATGCCTGGCGCTGGTTGGTCG
AGCAGGCCGAGGCGCTGGGCATCGATGCGCAGCGACTGGCGGTGGTGGGCGACAGTGTCGGTGGTAGCCT
GGCTACCATTCTGGCCAACCAGTTGGCTGCGCAGCGCGAGCTGCCGGCACCGCGCCTGCAGGTAATGATC
TACCCGGTGACCGATGCCAGTTGCCGGCGGCCTTCGGTGCAGCGCTATGGCAGCGGTTACCTGCTTGAAG
CGCAGACCCTGGAGTGGTTCTACCAGCAATACGCCACGGTGCCGGCAGACCGTCACGATCCGCGTTTTTC
ACCGTTGCTGGGCAGCGTCGCCAGCAACAGTGCACCTGCACTGATGCTGATTGCCGAGTGCGACCCGCTG
CATGACCAGGGTGTCGCTTATGCACGGCACTTGGAGCAAGCCGGGGTGGCGGTGCAGCTTGCGGTGATCC
CGGGAGTGACCCATGACTTCATGCGTATGGGTTCGATCATCGAGGAGGCCGATGAAGGCCTGGCGATGGT
GGTCGAGGCACTGCAGCAGCATCTGTAAGGGAGCCTTTCAGG
Features (pLannotate 1.2.2; 15 found; start..end, strand, type, name):
     55..110     -  rep_origin     RSF ori (fragment): Plasmids containing the RSF 1030 origin of replication can be propagated in E. coli cells that contain additional plasmids with compatible origins.
    198..743     -  rep_origin     p15A ori: Plasmids containing the medium-copy-number p15A origin of replication can be propagated in E. coli cells that contain a second plasmid with the ColE1 origin.
    780..900     -  CDS            TcR (fragment): tetracycline efflux protein; tet; confers resistance to tetracycline
    966..1074    +  oriT           oriT: incP origin of transfer
   1131..1166    +  CDS            rop (fragment): Rop protein, which maintains plasmids at low copy number; rop
   1167..1397    +  CDS            tnpA (fragment): TN5P_ECOLX - Also known as tnp. Experimental evidence at protein level: Swiss-Prot protein existence level 1. Mediates transposition of transposon Tn5 by a 'cut and paste' mechanism. First, the monomeric transposase binds the 19 bp inverted DNA repeats flanking the transposon. Then, dimerization of the DNA- bound transposase creates a synaptic DNA complex. After nicking of the first DNA strand, excision of the transposon proceeds through a series of intermediates. The transposase then mediates the insertion of the transposon at a new site by strand transfer. The activity of the wild- type tran
   1429..2220    +  CDS            neo: KKA2_KLEPN - Also known as kan, nptII. Experimental evidence at protein level: Swiss-Prot protein existence level 1. Resistance to kanamycin, neomycin, paromomycin, ribostamycin, butirosin and gentamicin B. From Klebsiella pneumoniae.
   2244..2573    +  CDS            ble (fragment): BLE_KLEPN - Experimental evidence at protein level: Swiss-Prot protein existence level 1. Binding protein with a strong affinity to the bleomycin family of antibiotics. Binds to CL990; an antimitotic-antibiotic compound. From Klebsiella pneumoniae.
   3672..3703    +  promoter       J23119 promoter (fragment): bacterial promoter (Registry of Standard Biological Parts BBa J23119)
   3704..3729    +  promoter       lacIq promoter (fragment): lacI (mutant); In the lacIq allele, a single base change in the promoter boosts expression of the lacI gene about 10-fold.
   3730..4812    +  CDS            lacI: lac repressor; lacI; The lac repressor binds to the lac operator to inhibit transcription in E. coli. This inhibition can be relieved by adding lactose or isopropyl-β-D-thiogalactopyranoside (IPTG).
   4854..4871    +  promoter       tet promoter (fragment): E. coli promoter for tetracycline efflux protein gene
   4867..4968    -  CDS            yciV (fragment): RNAAM_ECOLI - Also known as trpH From Escherichia coli (strain K12).
   5044..5073    +  promoter       trc promoter: strong E. coli promoter; hybrid between the trp and lac UV5 promoters
   5081..5097    +  protein_bind   lac operator: The lac repressor binds to the lac operator to inhibit transcription in E. coli. This inhibition can be relieved by adding lactose or isopropyl-β-D-thiogalactopyranoside (IPTG). lac repressor encoded by lacI
