[The description below was written by a language model from this plasmid's Addgene catalogue record and pLannotate feature annotations shown in this document.]
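Description:
pNVLTv2-pvdIJD-Ptrc-base is a roughly 6.2 kb bacterial suicide vector built on a pJOE backbone and intended for integrating an IPTG-inducible expression cassette into the chromosome of Pseudomonas putida. It is maintained in E. coli as a low-copy plasmid through a p15A origin of replication and is selected with kanamycin via the Tn5-derived neo (nptII) gene. Partial tnpA and ble sequences flanking that gene are annotated as remnants of the same transposon region. An incP oriT allows the plasmid to be mobilised by conjugation into the recipient. As a suicide vector it is not expected to replicate in P. putida, so kanamycin-resistant recipients should arise only through integration into the genome. Short annotated fragments of an RSF origin, TcR and rop appear to be backbone leftovers rather than functional parts.

The payload is a regulatory module without a gene of interest, consistent with the "base" designation. The E. coli lacI repressor gene is expressed from a lacIq-type promoter, annotated alongside a J23119-like fragment. Downstream sits a trc promoter with an adjacent lac operator. LacI holds the trc promoter off until IPTG is added, so a gene or gene cluster cloned downstream would be inducibly expressed after integration. The name suggests that integration is targeted to the pvdIJD locus, but the feature table does not annotate any homology arms. Large unannotated stretches, notably between the ble fragment and lacI and after the lac operator, may carry such sequences, though the record does not confirm this, nor does it state whether a counterselection marker is present. The associated work concerns stepwise engineering of P. putida for heterologous production of prodigiosin and glidobactin A.
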