Addgene plasmid #169243: pNVLTv2-pvdIJD-Ptrc-base
Purpose: Suicide vector for integrating expression cassette in P. putida (IPTG induction)
Depositing lab: Brian Pfleger. Depositing organization: University of Wisconsin, Madison. Publication: Stepwise genetic engineering of Pseudomonas putida enables robust heterologous production of prodigiosin and glidobactin A. Cook TB, Jacobson TB, Venkataraman MV, Hofstetter H, Amador-Noguez D, Thomas MG, Pfleger BF. Metab Eng. 2021 Jun 24;67:112-124. doi: 10.1016/j.ymben.2021.06.004. PubMed 34175462.
Backbone
  Vector backbone: pJOE
  Total vector size (bp): 6198
  Vector type: Bacterial Expression
Growth in bacteria
  Bacterial resistance: Kanamycin, 50 μg/mL
  Growth temperature: 37°C
  Growth strain: DH5alpha
  Copy number: Low Copy
Gene/Insert
  Gene/Insert name: lacI
  Species: Escherichia coli
  Promoter: lacIq
  Cloning method: Gibson Cloning
  Sequencing primers: 5′ gacaccatcgaatttacagc
Terms and licenses: Academic/Nonprofit Terms; Industry Terms: Not Available to Industry
How to cite: pNVLTv2-pvdIJD-Ptrc-base was a gift from Brian Pfleger (Addgene plasmid # 169243 ; http://n2t.net/addgene:169243 ; RRID:Addgene_169243)
